>Addgene plasmid #114844 | AT1G62950 X004_pECIA14 | addgene full sequence | sequence record 274066 | Addgene NGS Result
GTAAAACGACGGCCAGTGAATTAATTCGTTGCAGGACAGGATGTGGTGCCCGATGTGACTAGCTCTTTGC
TGCAGGCCGTCCTATCCTCTGGTTCCGATAAGAGACCCAGAACTCCGGCCCCCCACCGCCCACCGCCACC
CCCATACATATGTGGTACGCAAGTAAGAGTGCCTGCGCATGCCCCATGTGCCCCACCAAGAGCTTTGCAT
CCCATACAAGTCCCCAAAGTGGAGAACCGAACCAATTCTTCGCGGGCAGAACAAAAGCTTCTGCACACGT
CTCCACTCGAATTTGGAGCCGGCCGGCGTGTGCAAAAGAGGTGAATCGAACGAAAGACCCGTGTGTAAAG
CCGCGTTTCCAAAATGTATAAAACCGAGAGCATCTGGCCAATGTGCATCAGTTGTGGTCAGCAGCAAAAT
CAAGTGAATCATCTCAGTGCAACTAAAGGGGGGATCCGATCTCAATATGAAGTTATGCATATTACTGGCC
GTCGTGGCCTTTGTTGGCCTCTCGCTCGGGTCGGATTCTATTATTACCGAACGAGAGATTCTACTTCAAT
TCAAAGACAACATCAACGATGATCCGTACAACAGTTTAGCTTCTTGGGTCTCTAATGCTGACCTCTGTAA
CAGCTTCAATGGTGTATCTTGTAACCAAGAAGGATTCGTCGAAAAGATCGTTCTTTGGAACACTAGTCTC
GCCGGAACCCTAACGCCGGCATTGTCTGGTTTAACTTCTTTAAGGGTTTTGACTCTGTTTGGCAACAGGA
TTACAGGTAATTTACCTTTGGATTACTTAAAGTTACAGACTTTATGGAAGATCAATGTTAGTTCCAATGC
ATTGTCTGGTTTGGTTCCTGAATTTATCGGTGATTTGCCTAATTTAAGGTTCTTGGATTTGTCGAAAAAT
GCGTTCTTTGGAGAGATTCCAAATTCTCTGTTTAAATTCTGTTACAAGACAAAGTTTGTTTCATTGTCTC
ATAACAATCTCTCAGGATCAATCCCTGAATCAATCGTAAACTGTAACAATCTCATTGGTTTCGATTTCTC
TTACAATGGCATTACCGGTTTGTTGCCTCGGATCTGCGATATTCCGGTTCTTGAGTTTGTATCTGTTAGA
AGAAATTTGTTGTCTGGTGATGTGTTTGAGGAGATATCGAAGTGTAAGAGATTGAGTCATGTCGATATAG
GAAGCAATTCTTTCGATGGAGTAGCGTCTTTCGAGGTTATTGGATTCAAGAACCTGACTTATTTTAATGT
GTCTGGAAACCGGTTTAGAGGGGAGATTGGTGAGATTGTTGATTGTAGTGAAAGTTTGGAGTTTTTGGAT
GCTTCTTCGAATGAGTTAACTGGTAATGTACCTAGCGGTATAACCGGATGCAAAAGTCTTAAGCTTTTGG
ACTTGGAATCGAATAGGCTCAATGGGAGTGTACCTGTAGGTATGGGGAAGATGGAGAAGCTCTCTGTGAT
CAGGTTAGGCGATAACTTTATAGATGGGAAGCTACCACTTGAGCTCGGAAATCTTGAGTATCTACAGGTT
TTGAATTTGCATAATCTCAATCTCGTTGGTGAAATACCAGAGGATTTATCAAACTGCAGACTACTTCTTG
AACTAGATGTTTCTGGAAATGGTTTGGAAGGAGAGATCCCTAAGAATCTATTGAACTTAACAAACTTAGA
GATTCTTGATCTGCATCGGAACCGAATCAGTGGAAACATTCCGCCTAATCTCGGGAGCCTCTCGAGAATC
CAGTTCCTCGATCTTTCAGAGAATTTGCTTTCTGGTCCTATCCCGTCTTCCCTCGAGAATTTGAAAAGAC
TGACTCATTTCAATGTTTCTTACAACAACCTCTCCGGCATTATCCCAAAGATTCAAGCTTCGGGAGCTTC
TTCGTTTTCCAACAACCCTTTCCTCTGCGGTGATCCTCTTGAAACACCGTGCAATGCTCTCAGAACCGGA
TCAAGATCAAGAAAAACCAAAGCTCTAAGCCTGGAGGTGCTGTTCCAGGGACCAAGCGGCAATCCCGGCG
GCGATCTGGCCCCCCAGATGCTGCGCGAGCTGCAGGAGACCAATGCCGCCCTGCAGGACGTGCGCGAGCT
GCTGCGCCACCGCGTGAAGGAGATCACCTTCCTGAAGAACACCGTGATGGAGTGCGACGCCTGCGGCATG
CAGCCCTCTAGAGGCTCCGGCTCCATCATCCCAGTTGAGGAGGAGAACCCGGACTTCTGGAACCGCGAGG
CAGCCGAGGCCCTGGGTGCCGCCAAGAAGCTGCAGCCTGCACAGACAGCCGCCAAGAACCTCATCATCTT
CCTGGGCGATGGGATGGGGGTGTCTACGGTGACAGCTGCCAGGATCCTAAAAGGGCAGAAGAAGGACAAA
CTGGGGCCTGAGATACCCCTGGCCATGGACCGCTTCCCATATGTGGCTCTGTCCAAGACATACAATGTAG
ACAAACATGTGCCAGACAGTGGAGCCACAGCCACGGCCTACCTGTGCGGGGTCAAGGGCAACTTCCAGAC
CATTGGCTTGAGTGCAGCCGCCCGCTTTAACCAGTGCAACACGACACGCGGCAACGAGGTCATCTCCGTG
ATGAATCGGGCCAAGAAAGCAGGGAAGTCAGTGGGAGTGGTAACCACCACACGAGTGCAGCACGCCTCGC
CAGCCGGCACCTACGCCCACACGGTGAACCGCAACTGGTACTCGGACGCCGACGTGCCTGCCTCGGCCCG
CCAGGAGGGGTGCCAGGACATCGCTACGCAGCTCATCTCCAACATGGACATTGACGTGATCCTAGGTGGA
GGCCGAAAGTACATGTTTCGCATGGGAACCCCAGACCCTGAGTACCCAGATGACTACAGCCAAGGTGGGA
CCAGGCTGGACGGGAAGAATCTGGTGCAGGAATGGCTGGCGAAGCGCCAGGGTGCCCGGTATGTGTGGAA
CCGCACTGAGCTCATGCAGGCTTCCCTGGACCCGTCTGTGACCCATCTCATGGGTCTCTTTGAGCCTGGA
GACATGAAATACGAGATCCACCGAGACTCCACACTGGACCCCTCCCTGATGGAGATGACAGAGGCTGCCC
TGCGCCTGCTGAGCAGGAACCCCCGCGGCTTCTTCCTCTTCGTGGAGGGTGGTCGCATCGACCATGGTCA
TCATGAAAGCAGGGCTTACCGGGCACTGACTGAGACGATCATGTTCGACGACGCCATTGAGAGGGCGGGC
CAGCTCACCAGCGAGGAGGACACGCTGAGCCTCGTCACTGCCGACCACTCCCACGTCTTCTCCTTCGGAG
GCTACCCCCTGCGAGGGAGCTCCATCTTCGGGCTGGCCCCTGGCAAGGCCCGGGACAGGAAGGCCTACAC
GGTCCTCCTATACGGAAACGGTCCAGGCTATGTGCTCAAGGACGGCGCCCGGCCGGATGTTACCGAGAGC
GAGAGCGGGAGCCCCGAGTATCGGCAGCAGTCAGCAGTGCCCCTGGACGAAGAGACCCACGCAGGCGAGG
ACGTGGCGGTGTTCGCGCGCGGCCCGCAGGCGCACCTGGTTCACGGCGTGCAGGAGCAGACCTTCATAGC
GCACGTCATGGCCTTCGCCGCCTGCCTGGAGCCCTACACCGCCTGCGACCTGGCGCCCCCCGCCGGCACC
ACCGACGCCGCGCACCCGGGTTCTAGAGGAAGCACCTCCGGCGATAACGATTACAAGGATGATGATGATA
AGGCCAGCGGCACCGGTCATCATCACCATCACCATTGAGTTTAAACCCGCTGATCAGCCTCGACTGTGCC
TTCTAAGGCCTGAGCTCGCTGATCAGCCTCGATCGAGGATCCAGACATGATAAGATACATTGATGAGTTT
GGACAAACCACAACTAGAATGCAGTGAAAAAAATGCTTTATTTGTGAAATTTGTGATGCTATTGCTTTAT
TTGTAACCATTATAAGCTGCAATAAACAAGTTAACAACAACAATTGCATTCATTTTATGTTTCAGGTTCA
GGGGGAGGTGTGGGAGGTTTTTTAAAGCAAGTAAAACCTCTACAAATGTGGTATGGCTGATTATGATCAG
TCGACCTGCAGGCATGCAAGCTTGGCGTAATCATGGTCATAGCTGTTTCCTGTGTGAAATTGTTATCCGC
TCACAATTCCACACAACATACGAGCCGGAAGCATAAAGTGTAAAGCCTGGGGTGCCTAATGAGTGAGCTA
ACTCACATTAATTGCGTTGCGCTCACTGCCCGCTTTCCAGTCGGGAAACCTGTCGTGCCAGCTGCATTAA
TGAATCGGCCAACGCGCGGGGAGAGGCGGTTTGCGTATTGGGCGCTCTTCCGCTTCCTCGCTCACTGACT
CGCTGCGCTCGGTCGTTCGGCTGCGGCGAGCGGTATCAGCTCACTCAAAGGCGGTAATACGGTTATCCAC
AGAATCAGGGGATAACGCAGGAAAGAACATGTGAGCAAAAGGCCAGCAAAAGGCCAGGAACCGTAAAAAG
GCCGCGTTGCTGGCGTTTTTCCATAGGCTCCGCCCCCCTGACGAGCATCACAAAAATCGACGCTCAAGTC
AGAGGTGGCGAAACCCGACAGGACTATAAAGATACCAGGCGTTTCCCCCTGGAAGCTCCCTCGTGCGCTC
TCCTGTTCCGACCCTGCCGCTTACCGGATACCTGTCCGCCTTTCTCCCTTCGGGAAGCGTGGCGCTTTCT
CATAGCTCACGCTGTAGGTATCTCAGTTCGGTGTAGGTCGTTCGCTCCAAGCTGGGCTGTGTGCACGAAC
CCCCCGTTCAGCCCGACCGCTGCGCCTTATCCGGTAACTATCGTCTTGAGTCCAACCCGGTAAGACACGA
CTTATCGCCACTGGCAGCAGCCACTGGTAACAGGATTAGCAGAGCGAGGTATGTAGGCGGTGCTACAGAG
TTCTTGAAGTGGTGGCCTAACTACGGCTACACTAGAAGAACAGTATTTGGTATCTGCGCTCTGCTGAAGC
CAGTTACCTTCGGAAAAAGAGTTGGTAGCTCTTGATCCGGCAAACAAACCACCGCTGGTAGCGGTGGTTT
TTTTGTTTGCAAGCAGCAGATTACGCGCAGAAAAAAAGGATCTCAAGAAGATCCTTTGATCTTTTCTACG
GGGTCTGACGCTCAGTGGAACGAAAACTCACGTTAAGGGATTTTGGTCATGAGATTATCAAAAAGGATCT
TCACCTAGATCCTTTTAAATTAAAAATGAAGTTTTAAATCAATCTAAAGTATATATGAGTAAACTTGGTC
TGACAGTTACCAATGCTTAATCAGTGAGGCACCTATCTCAGCGATCTGTCTATTTCGTTCATCCATAGTT
GCCTGACTCCCCGTCGTGTAGATAACTACGATACGGGAGGGCTTACCATCTGGCCCCAGTGCTGCAATGA
TACCGCGAGACCCACGCTCACCGGCTCCAGATTTATCAGCAATAAACCAGCCAGCCGGAAGGGCCGAGCG
CAGAAGTGGTCCTGCAACTTTATCCGCCTCCATCCAGTCTATTAATTGTTGCCGGGAAGCTAGAGTAAGT
AGTTCGCCAGTTAATAGTTTGCGCAACGTTGTTGCCATTGCTACAGGCATCGTGGTGTCACGCTCGTCGT
TTGGTATGGCTTCATTCAGCTCCGGTTCCCAACGATCAAGGCGAGTTACATGATCCCCCATGTTGTGCAA
AAAAGCGGTTAGCTCCTTCGGTCCTCCGATCGTTGTCAGAAGTAAGTTGGCCGCAGTGTTATCACTCATG
GTTATGGCAGCACTGCATAATTCTCTTACTGTCATGCCATCCGTAAGATGCTTTTCTGTGACTGGTGAGT
ACTCAACCAAGTCATTCTGAGAATAGTGTATGCGGCGACCGAGTTGCTCTTGCCCGGCGTCAATACGGGA
TAATACCGCGCCACATAGCAGAACTTTAAAAGTGCTCATCATTGGAAAACGTTCTTCGGGGCGAAAACTC
TCAAGGATCTTACCGCTGTTGAGATCCAGTTCGATGTAACCCACTCGTGCACCCAACTGATCTTCAGCAT
CTTTTACTTTCACCAGCGTTTCTGGGTGAGCAAAAACAGGAAGGCAAAATGCCGCAAAAAAGGGAATAAG
GGCGACACGGAAATGTTGAATACTCATACTCTTCCTTTTTCAATATTATTGAAGCATTTATCAGGGTTAT
TGTCTCATGAGCGGATACATATTTGAATGTATTTAGAAAAATAAACAAATAGGGGTTCCGCGCACATTTC
CCCGAAAAGTGCCACCTGACGTCTAAGAAACCATTATTATCATGACATTAACCTATAAAAATAGGCGTAT
CACGAGGCCCTTTCGTCTCGCGCGTTTCGGTGATGACGGTGAAAACCTCTGACACATGCAGCTCCCGGAG
ACGGTCACAGCTTGTCTGTAAGCGGATGCCGGGAGCAGACAAGCCCGTCAGGGCGCGTCAGCGGGTGTTG
GCGGGTGTCGGGGCTGGCTTAACTATGCGGCATCAGAGCAGATTGTACTGAGAGTGCACCATATGCGGTG
TGAAATACCGCACAGATGCGTAAGGAGAAAATACCGCATCAGGCGCCATTCGCCATTCAGGCTGCGCAAC
TGTTGGGAAGGGCGATCGGTGCGGGCCTCTTCGCTATTACGCCAGCTGGCGAAAGGGGGATGTGCTGCAA
GGCGATTAAGTTGGGTAACGCCAGGGTTTTCCCAGTCACGACGTT
Features (pLannotate 1.2.2; 20 found; start..end, strand, type, name):
     23..449     +  promoter       MT promoter: Drosophila metallothionein promoter
    467..520     +  sig_peptide    BiP signal sequence: Drosophila BiP signal sequence
    470..1105    +  CDS            Y1124_ARATH (fragment): Experimental evidence at protein level: Swiss-Prot protein existence level 1. From Arabidopsis thaliana (Mouse-ear cress).
   1871..2002    +  CDS            Y1124_ARATH (fragment): Experimental evidence at protein level: Swiss-Prot protein existence level 1. From Arabidopsis thaliana (Mouse-ear cress).
   1985..2191    +  CDS            COMP (fragment): COMP_HUMAN - Experimental evidence at protein level: Swiss-Prot protein existence level 1. May play a role in the structural integrity of cartilage via its interaction with other extracellular matrix proteins such as the collagens and fibronectin. Can mediate the interaction of chondrocytes with the cartilage extracellular matrix through interaction with cell surface integrin receptors. Could play a role in the pathogenesis of osteoarthritis. Potent suppressor of apoptosis in both primary chondrocytes and transformed cells. Suppresses apoptosis by blocking the activation of caspase-3 and by in
   2194..3646    +  CDS            SEAP (fragment): secreted alkaline phosphatase from human placenta The natural enzyme has a C-terminal transmembrane sequence that is replaced by a GPI anchor.
   3683..3712    +  CDS            2xFLAG (fragment): two tandem FLAG® epitope tags
   3818..3952    -  polyA_signal   SV40 poly(A) signal: SV40 polyadenylation signal
   3975..4059    -  CDS            large T antigen (fragment): large T antigen from SV40 (simian virus 40)
   4059..4083    +  misc_feature   MCS (fragment): pUC18/19 multiple cloning site
   4120..4136    -  protein_bind   lac operator: The lac repressor binds to the lac operator to inhibit transcription in E. coli. This inhibition can be relieved by adding lactose or isopropyl-β-D-thiogalactopyranoside (IPTG). lac repressor encoded by lacI
   4144..4174    -  promoter       lac promoter: promoter for the E. coli lac operon
   4189..4210    -  protein_bind   CAP binding site: CAP binding activates transcription in the presence of cAMP. E. coli catabolite activator protein
   4223..4315    -  CDS            lacI (fragment): lac repressor; lacI; The lac repressor binds to the lac operator to inhibit transcription in E. coli. This inhibition can be relieved by adding lactose or isopropyl-β-D-thiogalactopyranoside (IPTG).
   4498..5086    -  rep_origin     ori: high-copy-number ColE1/pMB1/pBR322/pUC origin of replication
   5257..6117    -  CDS            AmpR: β-lactamase; bla; confers resistance to ampicillin, carbenicillin, and related antibiotics
   6118..6222    -  promoter       AmpR promoter: bla
   6317..6352    +  CDS            rop (fragment): Rop protein, which maintains plasmids at low copy number; rop
   6454..6553    +  misc_feature   bom (fragment): basis of mobility region from pBR322
   6559..21      -  CDS            lacZα (fragment) (across the origin): LacZα fragment of β-galactosidase; lacZ fragment
