[The description below was written by a language model from this plasmid's Addgene catalogue record and pLannotate feature annotations shown in this document.]
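Description:
AT1G62950 X004_pECIA14 is an insect-cell expression plasmid built on the pECIA14 backbone. It produces a secreted "prey" protein for extracellular protein–protein interaction screening. In E. coli it is maintained at high copy through a ColE1/pUC-type origin and selected with ampicillin via the β-lactamase gene. The remaining bacterial annotations (lac promoter and operator, and fragments of lacZα, lacI, rop and bom) are remnants of the cloning-vector backbone and have no role in the expression cassette.

Expression is driven by the Drosophila metallothionein promoter, which is induced with copper sulfate in Drosophila cell culture. A Drosophila BiP signal sequence follows the promoter and directs the product into the secretory pathway. The insert, placed by ligation-independent cloning, is the extracellular domain of the Arabidopsis thaliana leucine-rich repeat receptor kinase encoded by AT1G62950. The automated annotation labels only parts of this region, as two fragments matched to an Arabidopsis Swiss-Prot entry.

The ectodomain is fused at its C terminus to several modules. The first is a COMP coiled-coil helix, described by the depositor as the rat sequence although the annotation matches it to human COMP. This helix pentamerises the protein and so raises avidity for weak ectodomain interactions. Next comes human placental alkaline phosphatase, which serves as an enzymatic readout, followed by Flag and hexahistidine tags (the His tag is not separately annotated). An SV40 polyadenylation signal lies downstream of the cassette, annotated on the opposite strand.

The plasmid is meant to be paired with the corresponding pECIA2 bait vector. It belongs to a collection used to map interactions among Arabidopsis LRR receptor kinase ectodomains.
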