Addgene plasmid #114844: AT1G62950 X004_pECIA14
Purpose: Prey vector AT1G62950 X004_pECIA14 should be used with bait vector AT1G62950 X004_pECIA2.
Depositing lab: Youssef Belkhadir. Depositing organization: Gregor Mendel Institute of Molecular Plant Biology. Publication: An extracellular network of Arabidopsis leucine-rich repeat receptor kinases. Smakowska-Luzan E, Mott GA, Parys K, Stegmann M, Howton TC, Layeghifard M, Neuhold J, Lehner A, Kong J, Grunwald K, Weinberger N, Satbhai SB, Mayer D, Busch W, Madalinski M, Stolt-Bergner P, Provart NJ, Mukhtar MS, Zipfel C, Desveaux D, Guttman DS, Belkhadir Y. Nature. 2018 Jan 18;553(7688):342-346. doi: 10.1038/nature25184. Epub 2018 Jan 10. PubMed 29320478.
Backbone
  Vector backbone: pECIA14
  Backbone manufacturer: Chris Garcia (Addgene plasmid # 47051)
  Vector type: Insect Expression
Growth in bacteria
  Bacterial resistance: Ampicillin, 100 μg/mL
  Growth temperature: 37°C
  Growth strain: DH5alpha
  Copy number: High Copy
Gene/Insert
  Gene/Insert name: AT1G62950
  Species: A. thaliana (mustard weed)
  Entrez Gene: AT1G62950 (a.k.a. AT1G62950, F16P17.10, F16P17_10)
  Promoter: Metallothionein (Copper-Inducible)
  Cloning method: Ligation Independent Cloning
Terms and licenses: Academic/Nonprofit Terms; Industry Terms: Not Available to Industry
Depositor comments: Plasmid for secreted expression in Drosophila cell culture by induction via CuSO4. Insert is an extracellular domain of indicated LRR-RK, C-terminally tagged with Pentameric rat COMP helix, Alkaline Phosphatase (human, placental), Flag, and hexahistidine tags. Insert Protein Sequence: SDSIITEREILLQFKDNINDDPYNSLASWVSNADLCNSFNGVSCNQEGFVEKIVLWNTSLAGTLTPALSGLTSLRVLTLFGNRITGNLPLDYLKLQTLWKINVSSNALSGLVPEFIGDLPNLRFLDLSKNAFFGEIPNSLFKFCYKTKFVSLSHNNLSGSIPESIVNCNNLIGFDFSYNGITGLLPRICDIPVLEFVSVRRNLLSGDVFEEISKCKRLSHVDIGSNSFDGVASFEVIGFKNLTYFNVSGNRFRGEIGEIVDCSESLEFLDASSNELTGNVPSGITGCKSLKLLDLESNRLNGSVPVGMGKMEKLSVIRLGDNFIDGKLPLELGNLEYLQVLNLHNLNLVGEIPEDLSNCRLLLELDVSGNGLEGEIPKNLLNLTNLEILDLHRNRISGNIPPNLGSLSRIQFLDLSENLLSGPIPSSLENLKRLTHFNVSYNNLSGIIPKIQASGASSFSNNPFLCGDPLETPCNALRTGSRSRKTKALS
How to cite: AT1G62950 X004_pECIA14 was a gift from Youssef Belkhadir (Addgene plasmid # 114844 ; http://n2t.net/addgene:114844 ; RRID:Addgene_114844)
